Addgene plasmid #11157: pCabp5-DsRed
Depositing lab: Connie Cepko. Depositing organization: Harvard Medical School. Publication: Electroporation and RNA interference in the rodent retina in vivo and in vitro. Matsuda T, Cepko CL. Proc Natl Acad Sci U S A. 2004 Jan 6. 101(1):16-22. 10.1073/pnas.2235688100 PubMed 14603031.
Backbone
  Vector backbone: pCAGEN
  Backbone size w/o insert (bp): 3084
  Vector type: Mammalian Expression
Growth in bacteria
  Bacterial resistance: Ampicillin, 100 μg/mL
  Growth temperature: 37°C
  Growth strain: DH5alpha
  Copy number: High Copy
Gene/Insert
  Gene/Insert name: Cabp5 promoter (alt names: Calcium binding protein 5 promoter; Cabp5)
  Species: M. musculus (mouse)
  Insert size (bp): 4679
  Entrez Gene: Cabp5
  Tag / fusion protein: DsRed2 (C terminal on backbone)
  Cloning method: Restriction Enzyme; 5′ cloning site SpeI (not destroyed); 3′ cloning site NotI (not destroyed)
  Sequencing primers: 5′ n/a; 3′ DsRed-R
Terms and licenses: Academic/Nonprofit Terms; Industry Terms: Not Available to Industry
Depositor comments: The Cabp5 promoter is specific for bipolar cells in the retina
How to cite: pCabp5-DsRed was a gift from Connie Cepko (Addgene plasmid # 11157 ; http://n2t.net/addgene:11157 ; RRID:Addgene_11157)
