[The description below was written by a language model from this plasmid's Addgene catalogue record.]
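Description:
pCabp5-DsRed is a mammalian expression plasmid built on the pCAGEN backbone (about 3.1 kb without insert) that serves as a cell-type-specific fluorescent reporter for the retina. It is maintained in E. coli as a high-copy plasmid under ampicillin selection. The record does not list the origin of replication or any mammalian selection marker, and no feature table is provided, so finer details such as the polyadenylation signal cannot be confirmed from the available information.

The insert is a roughly 4.7 kb fragment of the mouse Cabp5 (calcium binding protein 5) promoter, cloned between SpeI and NotI sites that both remain intact. The red fluorescent protein DsRed2 is carried on the backbone downstream of the insert. Although the catalogue lists it as a C-terminal tag, the insert is a promoter rather than a coding sequence, so the arrangement is best read as a transcriptional reporter in which the Cabp5 regulatory region drives DsRed2 expression. The construct's name and cloning scheme suggest that the Cabp5 fragment stands in for the ubiquitous CAG promoter normally associated with pCAGEN, but the record does not say so explicitly.

According to the depositor, the Cabp5 promoter is specific for bipolar cells in the retina, so red fluorescence should mark that interneuron population rather than all transfected cells. The associated publication concerns electroporation and RNA interference in the rodent retina in vivo and in vitro. This fits use of the plasmid as a non-viral, electroporated reporter for labelling and identifying bipolar cells, or as a starting point for restricting expression of other genes to them.
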