>Addgene plasmid #11157 | pCabp5-DsRed | addgene partial sequence | sequence record 18148 | 11157 with Dsred-R
CGCCCTTGGTCCCTTCAGCTTCACGGTGTTGTGGCCCTCGTAGGGGCGGCCCTCGCCCTCGCCCTCGATC
TCGAACTCGTGGCCGTTCACGGTGCCCTCCATGCGCACCTTGAAGCGCATGAACTCGGTGATGACGTTCT
CGGAGGAGGCCATGGTGGCGACCGGTGGATCCCGGGCCCGCGGGAATTCGATTCCAAGCTCTGATGTCAA
GATGGCCCCTCCTTCCTACTTCCTTGCAGCAGGCAACCCAGCTTCCTGATTGTCTCAATCCTTTGCCAAC
TCCTCCTGTTTCTCTTAACTTCTTCCTCAGTCCCTGTGAGAGATCTGTGACAGCTCATGGAAAATTCTAC
TTAGACAGTGGAGGGATTAGAGCTCTTCCTACCTCCCATTTATGGCTGGAGTGAGATGGGAGGGGGAGCC
AATGTGGGCCTCTGAAACTCTTTTATCCCCCGAATGGAATTGGATAGTACATTTTGAAAGAAGGATTAAG
GTGAGGCCTCCCATCATTTTC
